>Addgene plasmid #212393 | pTwist-SARS-CoV-2 Spike-deltaC18 SAK007134 VOC-501Y.V2 (B.1.351v6) | addgene full sequence | sequence record 431632 | Addgene NGS Result
ATGTTTGTGTTCCTCGTTCTCCTGCCCCTCGTTTCTTCCCAATGCGTGAACCTCACAACTAGAACGCAGC
TCCCACCCTCTTACACGAACTCTTTTACTCGTGGAGTATACTATCCCGATAAAGTCTTTAGGTCCAGTGT
CCTTCATTCTACTCAAGACCTTTTCCTGCCATTCTTCTCAAATGTCACCTGGTTCCATGCTATCCACGTT
TCTGGCACCAACGGAACTAAACGATTTGCTAATCCCGTCTTGCCATTTAACGATGGCGTATACTTTGCCT
CAACGGAGAAGTCCAACATTATCCGGGGATGGATATTTGGCACCACCCTGGACTCCAAGACACAGTCTCT
CCTCATTGTGAACAACGCCACCAATGTCGTCATCAAAGTCTGTGAATTTCAATTTTGTAACGATCCCTTT
CTCGGGGTTTATTATCATAAGAATAACAAGTCTTGGATGGAGTCAGAGTTCCGCGTTTACAGTTCCGCTA
ACAACTGTACTTTTGAGTACGTTTCCCAACCATTTCTCATGGATCTTGAAGGGAAGCAAGGCAACTTCAA
GAATCTCCGCGAATTTGTGTTTAAGAATATAGACGGCTACTTCAAAATTTATAGCAAGCATACCCCGATA
AATCTGGTTCGGGGTCTCCCTCAAGGCTTCTCCGCGTTGGAACCCCTCGTGGACTTGCCGATTGGCATCA
ACATCACCCGGTTCCAAACCCTTCATCGAAGCTACCTCACGCCTGGCGACAGTAGTAGTGGTTGGACAGC
GGGCGCAGCAGCCTACTATGTGGGATATTTGCAACCACGCACCTTTCTTCTCAAATATAACGAAAACGGA
ACAATTACCGATGCCGTAGACTGTGCCCTCGATCCCCTGTCCGAAACTAAATGCACACTCAAGTCCTTCA
CAGTTGAGAAAGGCATATACCAAACCAGTAACTTCCGCGTCCAACCCACCGAATCCATTGTTCGATTCCC
TAACATCACCAATTTGTGTCCTTTCGGTGAAGTATTTAATGCCACTCGATTTGCATCAGTTTATGCCTGG
AATCGCAAGCGAATATCAAATTGTGTTGCAGATTATAGTGTCCTGTATAATAGCGCATCATTCAGCACTT
TTAAGTGTTATGGGGTCAGCCCTACGAAATTGAATGACTTGTGTTTTACCAACGTTTACGCAGATTCTTT
CGTCATACGCGGCGACGAAGTCCGACAGATTGCACCGGGGCAAACCGGAAATATAGCAGACTATAATTAT
AAGTTGCCGGATGACTTCACCGGCTGCGTTATAGCATGGAACTCCAATAATCTCGATTCAAAAGTCGGCG
GCAACTATAATTATCTTTACCGCCTGTTTCGCAAGTCAAATCTGAAGCCCTTTGAACGTGACATCTCCAC
CGAAATTTATCAAGCTGGCAGCACCCCATGTAATGGAGTGAAAGGGTTTAACTGTTATTTTCCCCTTCAA
TCATACGGATTTCAACCAACATATGGGGTGGGCTATCAACCATATCGGGTGGTAGTCTTGAGCTTTGAGC
TGCTCCACGCACCGGCTACAGTTTGCGGACCGAAGAAAAGCACTAACCTGGTGAAGAATAAATGTGTGAA
CTTCAACTTTAATGGGCTCACCGGAACAGGGGTGCTGACAGAATCAAACAAGAAATTTCTCCCTTTTCAA
CAATTTGGTAGAGACATTGCCGATACCACAGATGCCGTCCGCGATCCGCAAACACTGGAAATCCTCGATA
TAACACCCTGTAGCTTCGGCGGGGTCAGCGTGATAACTCCCGGAACGAACACATCCAACCAAGTGGCTGT
CCTGTATCAAGGTGTCAACTGTACCGAAGTCCCTGTGGCGATACACGCCGACCAACTGACACCCACCTGG
AGAGTCTACTCAACAGGTTCCAATGTCTTTCAAACTAGAGCGGGTTGTCTCATTGGCGCTGAGCATGTCA
ATAATTCATACGAATGTGATATTCCTATTGGGGCAGGAATCTGTGCGTCTTATCAAACTCAAACGAACTC
ACCACGGCGCGCTCGCTCAGTAGCCAGCCAGTCCATAATCGCCTATACCATGAGTCTCGGGGTTGAGAAC
TCCGTGGCTTATTCAAACAATTCCATCGCAATCCCAACTAACTTTACCATTAGCGTTACCACGGAAATCT
TGCCCGTCAGCATGACTAAGACGAGCGTAGACTGTACGATGTATATCTGTGGGGATTCCACCGAGTGTAG
CAACCTCTTGCTTCAATACGGGTCTTTCTGTACTCAACTCAACCGAGCATTGACCGGAATTGCGGTCGAA
CAAGACAAGAATACCCAAGAGGTGTTCGCACAAGTAAAGCAAATATACAAAACGCCGCCAATCAAAGATT
TTGGCGGGTTTAATTTTAGCCAAATACTGCCAGACCCATCTAAGCCTTCAAAACGCAGCTTTATCGAGGA
TCTGCTGTTCAACAAAGTTACGTTGGCTGACGCGGGTTTCATTAAGCAGTATGGGGATTGTTTGGGAGAC
ATTGCGGCCCGCGACCTTATCTGTGCTCAAAAATTCAATGGGTTGACAGTTCTGCCCCCTCTGCTCACTG
ATGAGATGATTGCACAGTATACATCAGCATTGTTGGCAGGAACCATTACATCCGGCTGGACTTTTGGCGC
GGGTGCGGCCCTTCAAATACCTTTCGCTATGCAAATGGCTTACAGATTCAATGGGATTGGTGTCACGCAA
AATGTATTGTATGAAAATCAGAAGCTGATCGCTAATCAATTTAACAGCGCGATTGGCAAGATCCAAGATT
CACTGTCAAGCACAGCGTCCGCCCTCGGCAAACTCCAAGATGTTGTGAATCAAAACGCCCAGGCCCTGAA
TACCCTCGTGAAGCAACTGAGTTCTAACTTCGGCGCAATCTCCAGCGTCCTCAACGACATATTGTCCAGA
CTTGATAAGGTGGAAGCCGAGGTGCAAATTGATCGGCTCATCACAGGCAGGCTCCAGTCACTCCAAACTT
ATGTGACACAACAGTTGATCCGGGCTGCTGAGATACGAGCAAGCGCCAACCTGGCCGCCACTAAAATGTC
AGAGTGCGTGCTCGGGCAGTCCAAACGGGTTGACTTTTGTGGCAAGGGCTATCACTTGATGTCCTTCCCC
CAATCCGCCCCACATGGAGTGGTCTTTCTCCACGTCACTTATGTCCCTGCTCAAGAGAAGAACTTTACGA
CAGCTCCAGCAATCTGTCACGATGGCAAAGCGCACTTTCCCAGGGAAGGCGTTTTCGTCAGTAATGGCAC
GCATTGGTTTGTGACCCAAAGGAATTTCTATGAACCCCAAATCATAACCACTGACAATACATTTGTCTCA
GGCAACTGTGATGTGGTCATTGGGATCGTGAACAACACGGTATATGATCCCCTGCAACCCGAGTTGGATA
GCTTCAAAGAGGAATTGGATAAATACTTTAAGAATCATACTTCACCCGATGTTGATCTCGGGGACATATC
AGGAATAAATGCAAGTGTCGTCAACATTCAGAAAGAGATTGATCGCCTTAATGAGGTCGCCAAGAACTTG
AATGAATCTTTGATCGACTTGCAAGAACTGGGCAAATACGAACAATATATTAAATGGCCCTGGTACATTT
GGTTGGGCTTTATCGCCGGACTTATAGCTATCGTTATGGTCACAATTATGTTGTGCTGTATGACTAGCTG
TTGTTCCTGCTTGAAAGGATGTTGCAGTTGCGGATCTTGTTGTAAATAAAGGATCCTCTAGAAGTTGTCT
CCTCCTGCACTGACTGACTGATACAATCGATTTCTGGATCCGCAGGCCTAATCAACCTCTGGATTACAAA
ATTTGTGAAAGATTGACTGGTATTCTTAACTATGTTGCTCCTTTTACGCTATGTGGATACGCTGCTTTAA
TGCCTTTGTATCATGCTATTGCTTCCCGTATGGCTTTCATTTTCTCCTCCTTGTATAAATCCTGGTTGCT
GTCTCTTTATGAGGAGTTGTGGCCCGTTGTCAGGCAACGTGGCGTGGTGTGCACTGTGTTTGCTGACGCA
ACCCCCACTGGTTGGGGCATTGCCACCACCTGTCAGCTCCTTTCCGGGACTTTCGCTTTCCCCCTCCCTA
TTGCCACGGCGGAACTCATCGCCGCCTGCCTTGCCCGCTGCTGGACAGGGGCTCGGCTGTTGGGCACTGA
CAATTCCGTGGTGTTGTCGGGGAAGCTGACGTCCTTTCCATGGCTGCTCGCCTGTGTTGCCACCTGGATT
CTGCGCGGGACGTCCTTCTGCTACGTCCCTTCGGCCCTCAATCCAGCGGACCTTCCTTCCCGCGGCCTGC
TGCCGGCTCTGCGGCCTCTTCCGCGTCTTCGCCTTCGCCCTCAGACGAGTCGGATCTCCCTTTGGGCCGC
CTCCCCGCCTGTCTAGCTTGACTGACTGAGATACAGCGTACCTTCAGCTCACAGACATGATAAGATACAT
TGATGAGTTTGGACAAACCACAACTAGAATGCAGTGAAAAAAATGCTTTATTTGTGAAATTTGTGATGCT
ATTGCTTTATTTGTAACCATTATAAGCTGCAATAAACAAGTTAACAACAACAATTGCATTCATTTTATGT
TTCAGGTTCAGGGGGAGGTGTGGGAGGTTTTTTAAAGCAAGTAAAACCTCTACAAATGTGGTATTGGCCC
ATCTCTATCGGTATCGTAGCATAACCCCTTGGGGCCTCTAAACGGGTCTTGAGGGGTTTTTTGTGCCCCT
CGGGCCGGATTGCTATCTACCGGCATTGGCGCAGAAAAAAATGCCTGATGCGACGCTGCGCGTCTTATAC
TCCCACATATGCCAGATTCAGCAACGGATACGGCTTCCCCAACTTGCCCACTTCCATACGTGTCCTCCTT
ACCAGAAATTTATCCTTAAGGTCGTCAGCTATCCTGCAGGCGATCTCTCGATTTCGATCAAGACATTCCT
TTAATGGTCTTTTCTGGACACCACTAGGGGTCAGAAGTAGTTCATCAAACTTTCTTCCCTCCCTAATCTC
ATTGGTTACCTTGGGCTATCGAAACTTAATTAAGCGATCTGCATCTCAATTAGTCAGCAACCATAGTCCC
GCCCCTAACTCCGCCCATCCCGCCCCTAACTCCGCCCAGTTCCGCCCATTCTCCGCCCCATCGCTGACTA
ATTTTTTTTATTTATGCAGAGGCCGAGGCCGCCTCGGCCTCTGAGCTATTCCAGAAGTAGTGAGGAGGCT
TTTTTGGAGGCCTAGGCTTTTGCAAAGGAGGTAGCCAACATGATTGAACAAGATGGATTGCACGCAGGTT
CTCCCGCCGCTTGGGTGGAGAGGCTATTCGGCTATGACTGGGCACAACAGACAATCGGCTGCTCTGATGC
CGCCGTGTTCCGGCTGTCAGCGCAGGGGCGCCCGGTTCTTTTTGTCAAGACCGACCTGTCCGGTGCCCTG
AATGAACTCCAGGACGAGGCAGCGCGGCTATCGTGGCTGGCCACGACGGGCGTTCCTTGCGCAGCTGTGC
TCGACGTTGTCACTGAAGCGGGAAGGGACTGGCTGCTATTGGGCGAAGTGCCGGGGCAGGATCTCCTGTC
ATCTCACCTTGCTCCTGCCGAGAAAGTATCCATCATGGCTGATGCAATGCGGCGGCTGCATACGCTTGAT
CCGGCTACCTGCCCATTCGACCACCAAGCGAAACATCGCATCGAGCGAGCACGTACTCGGATGGAAGCCG
GTCTTGTCGATCAGGATGATCTGGACGAAGAGCATCAGGGGCTCGCGCCAGCCGAACTGTTCGCCAGGCT
CAAGGCGCGGATGCCCGACGGCGAGGATCTCGTCGTGACCCACGGCGATGCCTGCTTGCCGAATATCATG
GTGGAAAATGGCCGCTTTTCTGGATTCATCGACTGTGGCCGGCTGGGTGTGGCGGACCGCTATCAGGACA
TAGCGTTGGCTACCCGTGATATTGCTGAAGAGCTTGGCGGCGAATGGGCTGACCGCTTCCTCGTGCTTTA
CGGTATCGCCGCTCCCGATTCGCAGCGCATCGCCTTCTATCGCCTTCTTGACGAGTTCTTCTAGTATGTA
AGCCCTGTGCCTTCTAGTTGCCAGCCATCTGTTGTTTGCCCCTCCCCCGTGCCTTCCTTGACCCTGGAAG
GTGCCACTCCCACTGTCCTTTCCTAATAAAATGAGGAAATTGCATCGCATTGTCTGAGTAGGTGTCATTC
TATTCTGGGGGGTGGGGTGGGGCAGGACAGCAAGGGGGAGGATTGGGAAGACAATAGCAGGCATGCTGGG
GATGCGGTGGGCTCTATGGTTAATTAACCAGTCAAGTCAGCTACTTGGCGAGATCGACTTGTCTGGGTTT
CGACTACGCTCAGAATTGCGTCAGTCAAGTTCGATCTGGTCCTTGCTATTGCACCCGTTCTCCGATTACG
AGTTTCATTTAAATCATGTGAGCAAAAGGCCAGCAAAAGGCCAGGAACCGTAAAAAGGCCGCGTTGCTGG
CGTTTTTCCATAGGCTCCGCCCCCCTGACGAGCATCACAAAAATCGACGCTCAAGTCAGAGGTGGCGAAA
CCCGACAGGACTATAAAGATACCAGGCGTTTCCCCCTGGAAGCTCCCTCGTGCGCTCTCCTGTTCCGACC
CTGCCGCTTACCGGATACCTGTCCGCCTTTCTCCCTTCGGGAAGCGTGGCGCTTTCTCATAGCTCACGCT
GTAGGTATCTCAGTTCGGTGTAGGTCGTTCGCTCCAAGCTGGGCTGTGTGCACGAACCCCCCGTTCAGCC
CGACCGCTGCGCCTTATCCGGTAACTATCGTCTTGAGTCCAACCCGGTAAGACACGACTTATCGCCACTG
GCAGCAGCCACTGGTAACAGGATTAGCAGAGCGAGGTATGTAGGCGGTGCTACAGAGTTCTTGAAGTGGT
GGCCTAACTACGGCTACACTAGAAGAACAGTATTTGGTATCTGCGCTCTGCTGAAGCCAGTTACCTTCGG
AAAAAGAGTTGGTAGCTCTTGATCCGGCAAACAAACCACCGCTGGTAGCGGTGGTTTTTTTGTTTGCAAG
CAGCAGATTACGCGCAGAAAAAAAGGATCTCAAGAAGATCCTTTGATCTTTTCTACGGGGTCTGACGCTC
AGTGGAACGAAAACTCACGTTAAGGGATTTTGGTCATGAGATTATCAAAAAGGATCTTCACCTAGATCCT
TTTAAATTAAAAATGAAGTTTTAAATCAATCTAAAGTATATATGAGTAAACTTGGTCTGACAGTTACCAA
TGCTTAATCAGTGAGGCACCTATCTCAGCGATCTGTCTATTTCGTTCATCCATAGTTGCATTTAAATTTC
CGAACTCTCCAAGGCCCTCGTCGGAAAATCTTCAAACCTTTCGTCCGATCCATCTTGCAGGCTACCTCTC
GAACGAACTATCGCAAGTCTCTTGGCCGGCCTTGCGCCTTGGCTATTGCTTGGCAGCGCCTATCGCCAGG
TATTACTCCAATCCCGAATATCCGAGATCGGGATCACCCGAGAGAAGTTCAACCTACATCCTCAATCCCG
ATCTATCCGAGATCCGAGGAATATCGAAATCGGGGCGCGCCTGGTGTACCGAGAACGATCCTCTCAGTGC
GAGTCTCGACGATCCATATCGTTGCTTGGCAGTCAGCCAGTCGGAATCCAGCTTGGGACCCAGGAAGTCC
AATCGTCAGATATTGTACTCAAGCCTGGTCACGGCAGCGTACCGATCTGTTTAAACCTAGATATTGATAG
TCTGATCGGTCAACGTATAATCGAGTCCTAGCTTTTGCAAACATCTATCAAGAGACAGGATCAGCAGGAG
GCTTTCGCATGAGTATTCAACATTTCCGTGTCGCCCTTATTCCCTTTTTTGCGGCATTTTGCCTTCCTGT
TTTTGCTCACCCAGAAACGCTGGTGAAAGTAAAAGATGCTGAAGATCAGTTGGGTGCGCGAGTGGGTTAC
ATCGAACTGGATCTCAACAGCGGTAAGATCCTTGAGAGTTTTCGCCCCGAAGAACGCTTTCCAATGATGA
GCACTTTTAAAGTTCTGCTATGTGGCGCGGTATTATCCCGTATTGACGCCGGGCAAGAGCAACTCGGTCG
CCGCATACACTATTCTCAGAATGACTTGGTTGAGTATTCACCAGTCACAGAAAAGCATCTTACGGATGGC
ATGACAGTAAGAGAATTATGCAGTGCTGCCATAACCATGAGTGATAACACTGCGGCCAACTTACTTCTGA
CAACGATTGGAGGACCGAAGGAGCTAACCGCTTTTTTGCACAACATGGGGGATCATGTAACTCGCCTTGA
TCGTTGGGAACCGGAGCTGAATGAAGCCATACCAAACGACGAGCGTGACACCACGATGCCTGTAGCAATG
GCAACAACCTTGCGTAAACTATTAACTGGCGAACTACTTACTCTAGCTTCCCGGCAACAGTTGATAGACT
GGATGGAGGCGGATAAAGTTGCAGGACCACTTCTGCGCTCGGCCCTTCCGGCTGGCTGGTTTATTGCTGA
TAAATCTGGAGCCGGTGAGCGTGGGTCTCGCGGTATCATTGCAGCACTGGGGCCAGATGGTAAGCCCTCC
CGTATCGTAGTTATCTACACGACGGGGAGTCAGGCAACTATGGATGAACGAAATAGACAGATCGCTGAGA
TAGGTGCCTCACTGATTAAGCATTGGTAACCGATTCTAGGTGCATTGGCGCAGAAAAAAATGCCTGATGC
GACGCTGCGCGTCTTATACTCCCACATATGCCAGATTCAGCAACGGATACGGCTTCCCCAACTTGCCCAC
TTCCATACGTGTCCTCCTTACCAGAAATTTATCCTTAAGATCCCGAATCGTTTAAACTCGACTCTGGCTC
TATCGAATCTCCGTCGTTTCGAGCTTACGCGAACAGCCGTGGCGCTCATTTGCTCGTCGGGCATCGAATC
TCGTCAGCTATCGTCAGCTTACCTTTTTGGCAGCGATCGCGGCTCCCGACATCTTGGACCATTAGCTCCA
CAGGTATCTTCTTCCCTCTAGTGGTCATAACAGCAGCTTCAGCTACCTCTCAATTCAAAAAACCCCTCAA
GACCCGTTTAGAGGCCCCAAGGGGTTATGCTATCAATCGTTGCGTTACACACACAAAAAACCAACACACA
TCCATCTTCGATGGATAGCGATTTTATTATCTAACTGCTGATCGAGTGTAGCCAGATCTAGTAATCAATT
ACGGGGTCATTAGTTCATAGCCCATATATGGAGTTCCGCGTTACATAACTTACGGTAAATGGCCCGCCTG
GCTGACCGCCCAACGACCCCCGCCCATTGACGTCAATAATGACGTATGTTCCCATAGTAACGCCAATAGG
GACTTTCCATTGACGTCAATGGGTGGAGTATTTACGGTAAACTGCCCACTTGGCAGTACATCAAGTGTAT
CATATGCCAAGTACGCCCCCTATTGACGTCAATGACGGTAAATGGCCCGCCTGGCATTATGCCCAGTACA
TGACCTTATGGGACTTTCCTACTTGGCAGTACATCTACGTATTAGTCATCGCTATTACCATGCTGATGCG
GTTTTGGCAGTACATCAATGGGCGTGGATAGCGGTTTGACTCACGGGGATTTCCAAGTCTCCACCCCATT
GACGTCAATGGGAGTTTGTTTTGGCACCAAAATCAACGGGACTTTCCAAAATGTCGTAACAACTCCGCCC
CATTGACGCAAATGGGCGGTAGGCGTGTACGGTGGGAGGTCTATATAAGCAGAGCTGGTTTAGTGAACCG
TCAGATCGCCTGGAGACGCCATCCACGCTGTTTTGACCTCCATAGAAGACACCGGGACCGATCCAGCCTC
CCCTCGAAGCTTACATGTGGTACCGAGCTCGGATCCTGAGAACTTCAGGGTGAGTCTATGGGACCCTTGA
TGTTTTCTTTCCCCTTCTTTTCTATGGTTAAGTTCATGTCATAGGAAGGGGAGAAGTAACAGGGTACACA
TATTGACCAAATCAGGGTAATTTTGCATTTGTAATTTTAAAAAATGCTTTCTTCTTTTAATATACTTTTT
TGTTTATCTTATTTCTAATACTTTCCCTAATCTCTTTCTTTCAGGGCAATAATGATACAATGTATCATGC
CTCTTTGCACCATTCTAAAGAATAACAGTGATAATTTCTGGGTTAAGGCAATAGCAATATTTCTGCATAT
AAATATTTCTGCATATAAATTGTAACTGATGTAAGAGGTTTCATATTGCTAATAGCAGCTACAATCCAGC
TACCATTCTGCTTTTATTTTATGGTTGGGATAAGGCTGGATTATTCTGAGTCCAAGCTAGGCCCTTTTGC
TAATCATGTTCATACCTCTTATCTTCCTCCCACAGCTCCTGGGCAACGTGCTGGTCTGTGTGCTGGCCCA
TCACTTTGGCAAAGGCGGCCGCC
Features (pLannotate 1.2.2; 21 found; start..end, strand, type, name):
      1..3756    +  CDS            S: SPIKE_SARS2 - Experimental evidence at protein level: Swiss-Prot protein existence level 1. [Spike glycoprotein]: May down-regulate host tetherin (BST2) by lysosomal degradation, thereby counteracting its antiviral activity. From Severe acute respiratory syndrome coronavirus 2 (2019-nCoV) (SARS-CoV-2).
   3830..4418    +  misc_feature   WPRE: woodchuck hepatitis virus posttranscriptional regulatory element
   4471..4592    -  polyA_signal   SV40 poly(A) signal: SV40 polyadenylation signal
   4615..4684    -  CDS            large T antigen (fragment): large T antigen from SV40 (simian virus 40)
   4707..4753    +  terminator     T7 terminator: transcription terminator for bacteriophage T7 RNA polymerase
   4783..4919    +  terminator     rrnG terminator: transcription terminator from the E. coli ribosomal RNA rrnG operon (Albrechtsen et al., 1991)
   4964..5035    +  misc_feature   3' β-globin insulator: insulator downstream of the human β-globin locus (Farrell et al., 2002)
   5080..5276    +  promoter       SV40 promoter: SV40 early promoter
   5290..6081    +  CDS            neo: KKA2_KLEPN - Also known as kan, nptII. Experimental evidence at protein level: Swiss-Prot protein existence level 1. Resistance to kanamycin, neomycin, paromomycin, ribostamycin, butirosin and gentamicin B. From Klebsiella pneumoniae.
   6095..6319    +  polyA_signal   bGH poly(A) signal: bovine growth hormone polyadenylation signal
   6515..7103    -  rep_origin     ori: high-copy-number ColE1/pMB1/pBR322/pUC origin of replication
   7275..7339    -  CDS            bla(M) (fragment): β-lactamase lacking the signal sequence; bla(M); allows cytosolic expression of β-lactamase
   7849..8709    +  CDS            AmpR: β-lactamase; bla; confers resistance to ampicillin, carbenicillin, and related antibiotics
   8722..8858    +  terminator     rrnG terminator: transcription terminator from the E. coli ribosomal RNA rrnG operon (Albrechtsen et al., 1991)
   9010..9081    +  misc_feature   5' β-globin insulator: insulator upstream of the human β-globin locus (Farrell et al., 2002)
   9086..9132    -  terminator     T7 terminator: transcription terminator for bacteriophage T7 RNA polymerase
   9150..9198    -  polyA_signal   poly(A) signal: synthetic polyadenylation signal
   9279..9582    +  enhancer       CMV enhancer: human cytomegalovirus immediate early enhancer
   9655..9672    -  promoter       CMV promoter (fragment): human cytomegalovirus (CMV) immediate early promoter
   9735..9786    +  promoter       CMVd2 promoter: truncated human cytomegalovirus (CMV) immediate early promoter that yields moderately reduced expression relative to the full-length promoter
   9920..10395   +  intron         β-globin intron: internally truncated intron from human β-globin
