[The description below was written by a language model from this plasmid's Addgene catalogue record and pLannotate feature annotations shown in this document.]
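Description:
pTwist-SARS-CoV-2 Spike-deltaC18 SAK007134 VOC-501Y.V2 (B.1.351v6) is a 10,453 nt mammalian expression plasmid built on the commercial pTwist-CMV-BetaGlobin-WPRE-Neo backbone. It encodes a SARS-CoV-2 spike glycoprotein of the B.1.351 (501Y.V2) variant lineage. The insert carries the substitutions A27S, D80A, D215G, K417N, E484K, N501Y, D614G and A701V together with deletion of L242–L244. The "deltaC18" in the name indicates removal of the last 18 residues of the cytoplasmic tail, a truncation commonly used to improve spike incorporation into pseudotyped particles. The spike open reading frame is annotated at about 3.76 kb, which fits a slightly shortened spike.

The catalogue entry lists the promoter as CAG. The feature table instead shows a CMV enhancer, CMV promoter fragments and a truncated human β-globin intron upstream of the coding sequence, which matches the backbone name, so the promoter designation should be treated with some caution. Downstream of spike lie a WPRE, which enhances transcript stability and expression, and an SV40 polyadenylation signal. β-globin insulator elements and bacterial and T7 terminators flank the expression unit. A separate SV40 early promoter–neo–bGH poly(A) cassette allows G418 selection in mammalian cells. In bacteria the plasmid is maintained through a high-copy ColE1/pUC-type origin and selected with ampicillin via AmpR.

The stated purpose is pseudovirus production: the plasmid supplies the variant spike as the envelope protein and carries no packaging or viral genome elements of its own. The associated work examines escape of evolving SARS-CoV-2 variants from mRNA vaccine-induced humoral immunity.
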