Addgene plasmid #212393: pTwist-SARS-CoV-2 Spike-deltaC18 SAK007134 VOC-501Y.V2 (B.1.351v6)
Purpose: Encodes SARS-CoV-2 spike A27S,D80A,D215G,L242-L244 deletion,K417N,E484K,N501Y,D614G,A701V for pseudovirus production
Depositing lab: Alejandro Balazs. Depositing organization: Massachusetts General Hospital. Publication: Ongoing evolution of SARS-CoV-2 drives escape from mRNA vaccine-induced humoral immunity. Roederer AL, Cao Y, Denis KS, Sheehan ML, Li CJ, Lam EC, Gregory DJ, Poznansky MC, Iafrate AJ, Canaday DH, Gravenstein S, Garcia-Beltran WF, Balazs AB. medRxiv [Preprint]. 2024 Mar 7:2024.03.05.24303815. doi: 10.1101/2024.03.05.24303815. PubMed 38496628.
Backbone
  Vector backbone: pTwist-CMV-BetaGlobin-WPRE-Neo
  Backbone manufacturer: Twist
  Vector type: Mammalian Expression
Growth in bacteria
  Bacterial resistance: Ampicillin, 100 μg/mL
  Growth temperature: 37°C
  Growth strain: DH5alpha
  Copy number: High Copy
Gene/Insert
  Gene/Insert name: SARS-CoV-2 Spike A27S,D80A,D215G,L242-L244 deletion,K417N,E484K,N501Y,D614G,A701V
  Species: Severe acute respiratory syndrome coronavirus 2
  Mutation: A27S,D80A,D215G,L242-L244 deletion,K417N,E484K,N501Y,D614G,A701V
  Entrez Gene: S (a.k.a. GU280_gp02, spike glycoprotein)
  Promoter: CAG
  Cloning method: Ligation Independent Cloning
Terms and licenses: Academic/Nonprofit Terms; Industry Terms: Not Available to Industry
Depositor comments: Please visit https://www.medrxiv.org/content/10.1101/2024.03.05.24303815v1 for medRxiv preprint.
How to cite: pTwist-SARS-CoV-2 Spike-deltaC18 SAK007134 VOC-501Y.V2 (B.1.351v6) was a gift from Alejandro Balazs (Addgene plasmid # 212393 ; http://n2t.net/addgene:212393 ; RRID:Addgene_212393)
